Addgene plasmid #157908: pLG030 (TerY-P)
Purpose: Expresses the TerY-P defense system
Depositing lab: Feng Zhang. Depositing organization: Broad Institute. Publication: Diverse enzymatic activities mediate antiviral immunity in prokaryotes. Gao L, Altae-Tran H, Bohning F, Makarova KS, Segel M, Schmid-Burgk JL, Koob J, Wolf YI, Koonin EV, Zhang F. Science. 2020 Aug 28;369(6507):1077-1084. doi: 10.1126/science.aba0372. PubMed 32855333.
Backbone
  Vector backbone: pACYC184
  Vector type: Bacterial Expression
Growth in bacteria
  Bacterial resistance: Chloramphenicol, 25 μg/mL
  Growth temperature: 37°C
  Growth strain: NEB Stable
  Copy number: Low Copy
Gene/Insert
  Gene/Insert name: TerY-P triad (vWA + kinase + phosphatase)
  Species: Citrobacter gillenii NCTC9094
  Insert size (bp): 3605
Terms and licenses: Academic/Nonprofit Terms; Industry Terms: Not Available to Industry
How to cite: pLG030 (TerY-P) was a gift from Feng Zhang (Addgene plasmid # 157908 ; http://n2t.net/addgene:157908 ; RRID:Addgene_157908)
