[The description below was written by a language model from this plasmid's Addgene catalogue record and pLannotate feature annotations shown in this document.]
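Description:
pLG030 (TerY-P) is a low-copy bacterial expression plasmid built on the pACYC184 backbone, designed to carry a candidate prokaryotic antiviral defense system into a heterologous bacterial host. It replicates from the p15A origin, which is compatible with ColE1-type plasmids, so a second vector can be maintained in the same cell. Selection is by chloramphenicol, through the cat gene (chloramphenicol acetyltransferase) driven by its own cat promoter. Only a short remnant of the pACYC184 tetracycline resistance gene is annotated, consistent with the insert having replaced most of that gene, so tetracycline resistance should not be expected. Small annotated fragments of IS1 and an RSF-type origin appear to be backbone remnants rather than functional parts.

The payload is a 3,605 bp insert from Citrobacter gillenii NCTC9094 encoding the TerY-P triad, a three-gene system consisting of a von Willebrand factor A (vWA) domain protein, a kinase and a phosphatase. The automated feature table does not annotate these genes individually, but the large unannotated stretch between the backbone remnants, which include a CAP binding site, and a T7 terminator corresponds in size and position to the insert, with the terminator lying downstream of it. The record does not state which promoter drives the system, and no heterologous promoter is annotated upstream. No tags or reporters are recorded.

The stated purpose is expression of the TerY-P defense system. The plasmid comes from a study of the diverse enzymatic activities that mediate antiviral immunity in prokaryotes, which suggests it is used to test whether the system protects bacteria against phage infection.
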