Features (pLannotate 1.2.2; 8 found; start..end, strand, type, name):
    198..262     -  CDS            TcR (fragment): tetracycline efflux protein; tet; confers resistance to tetracycline
    277..298     -  protein_bind   CAP binding site: CAP binding activates transcription in the presence of cAMP. E. coli catabolite activator protein
   3925..3972    +  terminator     T7 terminator: transcription terminator for bacteriophage T7 RNA polymerase
   4195..4851    -  CDS            cat: CAT_ECOLX - Experimental evidence at protein level: Swiss-Prot protein existence level 1. This enzyme is an effector of chloramphenicol resistance in bacteria. From Escherichia coli. This protein is used as a marker in many commonly used cloning vectors, such as pACYC184.
   4852..4954    -  promoter       cat promoter: promoter of the E. coli cat gene encoding chloramphenicol acetyltransferase
   5075..5218    +  mobile_element IS1 (fragment): prokaryotic transposable element IS1
   5337..5392    -  rep_origin     RSF ori (fragment): Plasmids containing the RSF 1030 origin of replication can be propagated in E. coli cells that contain additional plasmids with compatible origins.
   5480..86      -  rep_origin     p15A ori (across the origin): Plasmids containing the medium-copy-number p15A origin of replication can be propagated in E. coli cells that contain a second plasmid with the ColE1 origin.
>Addgene plasmid #157908 | pLG030 (TerY-P) | addgene full sequence | sequence record 318904 | Addgene NGS Result
CTCAGAGAACCTTCGAAAAACCGCCCTGCAAGGCGGTTTTTTCGTTTTCAGAGCAAGAGATTACGCGCAG
ACCAAAACGATCTCAAGAAGATCATCTTATTAATCAGATAAAATATTTCTAGATTTCAGTGCAATTTATC
TCTTCAAATGTAGCACCTGAAGTCAGCCCCATACGATATAAGTTGTAATTCTCATGTTAGTCATGCCCCG
CGCCCACCGGAAGGAGCTGACTGGGTTGAAGGCTCTCAAGGGCATCGGTCGAGATCCCGGTGCCTAATGA
GTGAGCTAACTTACATTAATTGCGTTGCGCACGTGATGAATGAAGCGGCTAAATACATTAATGATAATTA
TAATTTAATTCATTAAAATCAGTAATATATAAATATAAAAGTTGTGAAATGTGATATTCGTCAAAGCATG
TCAAAAAGTTTTGACTGTTCTTTAGGCATCATTCGCAATTGTCTAACAACTTGATAGGATAGGAACAATC
TCAAAAAGGAAAATGACATATGGCATACGAAGCTCAAATCAGCCGTACTAATCCAGCAGCATTTCTTTTC
GTCGTCGATCAGTCAGGTTCAATGTCCGACAAAATGTCTTCCGGCCGAAGCAAGGCTGAGTTTGTCGCCG
ATGCTCTTAATCGAACTTTAATGAACCTAATCACTCGCTGCACTAAGTCTGAAGGCGTACGTGATTATTT
CGAAATTGGTGTTTTGGGTTATGGCGGTCAAGGGGTTTCTAATGGTTTCTCTGGTTCACTGGGAGGACAA
GTCCTCAATCCAATTTCTGCTCTCGAACAGAATCCAGCCAGAGTAGAAGATCGCAAACGGAAGATGGATG
ATGGAGCTGGCGGAATCATCGAGACAGCAATTAAGTTTCCAGTATGGTTCGATCCTATTGCTAGTGGCGG
CACGCCTATGCGTGAAGCCCTGACCAGAGCCGCCGAAGAGTTGGTGACTTGGTGTGATGCCCATCCGGAT
TGCTATCCTCCGACTATCCTGCATGTGACTGACGGCGAATCAAACGACGGTGACCCGGAAGAGATTGCCA
ATCATCTACGACAAATTCGCACCAATGACGGTGAAGTTCTGATTCTTAATATCCATGTCAGTTCTCTCGG
AAATGATCCAATCAGATTCCCCTCCTCAGACACTGGCTTACCGGATGCCTACGCTAAACTGCTTTTCCGT
ATGTCCAGCCCTCTTCCGGAACATCTGGTGCGTTTCGCGCAGGAAAAAGGTCATACGGTCGGTATAGAAT
CTCGTGGATTCATGTTCAACGCTGAGGCTGCCGAACTCGTCGATTTCTTCGACATCGGAACCCGCGCTTC
TCAGTTGCGTTGATTCAGCAATGAAACTGGAGTTCTTAGGGACAGTTCCGAAAGATCCTGAATACCCTAA
GGCGAATGAAGATAAATTTGCCTTCTCCGAAGATGGGAGAAGGCTGGCGCTATGTGATGGCGCGAGTGAG
TCCTTCAACTCAAAGTTATGGGCCGATCTTCTTGCTCGTAAATTTACTGCAGATCCGAAAGTAAATCCTG
AATGGGTAGCATCTGCTTTAGCGGAATATTCTGCCACGCATGACTTCCCTTCTATGTCCTGGTCCCAGCA
AGCGGCATTCGAAAGAGGCAGTTTTGCGACACTAATAGGTGTAGAGGAATTTGAAGAGCATCAGGCGGTA
GAGATTCTTGCTATTGGAGATAGCATCACCATGCTGGTTGATTGCGGGAAACTCATTTGCGCATGGCCTT
TCGATAATCCAGAAAAATTTAATGAGCGGCCAACACTGCTTGCTACGCTGTACGCTCATAACAATTTCGT
CGGTGGAAGCACTTTCTGGACACGGCATGGGAAAACTTTTTACCTTGAAAAACTCACCCAACCCAAACTC
CTCTGTATGACAGATGCGCTCGGCGAATGGGCACTGAAACAAGCGCTGGCAGAGGATTCTGGTTTTATCG
AATTACTTTCGCTGCAAACTGAAGAAGAGCTTGCAGAGTTAGTTCTGAGAGAGCGTGCAGCAAAACGTAT
GCATATCGACGACTCAACGCTGCTTGTACTATCGTTTTAACGCGGAAAGTAAAGATGCCTTACCCATCTC
TTGAACAATACAACCAAGCGTTTCAGCTACATAGTAAGCTGCTAATCGATCCTGAATTGAAATCTGGTAC
CGTTGCCACGACAGGGTTGGGTCTCCCCCTAGCCATCAGCGGTGGCTTTGCACTGACCTATACAATCAAA
TCAGGCGCTAAGAAATACGCCGTTCGTTGCTTTCATAGAGAGTCAAAAGCCTTAGAACGCCGTTATGAGG
CTATATCCAGGAAGATTTCAAGCCTTCGCTCTCCCTACTTTCTCGATTTCCAGTTTCAGCCCCAAGGGGT
CAAAGTCGAAGGAATATCATACCCTATCGTCAAAATGGCATGGGCCAAGGGAGAGACGCTAGGAGAATTC
CTTGAGGTCAACAGGCGTTCTGCACAAGCAATAGCGAAACTATCTGCATCGATTGAATCACTTGCCGCCT
ACCTTGAAAAAGAAAAAATTGCACATGGTGATTTCCAGACTGGAAACCTGATGGTCTCCGACGGAGGTGC
AACCGTCCAGTTAATCGACTATGACGGCATGTTCGTTGATGAGATTAAGACATTAGGAAGCTCGGAGTTG
GGGCATGTCAATTTTCAGCATCCCCGTCGTAAAGCAACGAATCCGTTCAATCACACTCTGGATCGTTTCT
CACTAATTTCACTCTGGCTGGCTCTTAAAGCCTTGCAAATCGATCCGTCCATTTGGGATAAATCAAATTC
GGAACTGGATGCAATCATTTTTCGAGCTAATGACTTTGTAGACCCCGGTTCATCTTCCATCTTAGGGATG
CTATCGGGAATTCAACAGCTTTCCACCCATGTAAAGAATTTTGCCGCAGTCTGCGCTTCAGCGATGGAAA
AAACGCCTTCCCTCGGTGACTTCATTGCAAGTAAAAACATTCCCATATCGCTAGCTTCGATCAGTATGAA
TGGGGATATTCCAGTCAGCAGGCTGAAACCCGGTTATATCGGTGCCTACACCGTCCTGTCAGCCTTGGAT
TACAGTGCTTGCCTTCAGCGAGTTGGTGATAAAGTTGAAGTTATCGGAAAGATTATTGACGTCAAACTCA
ATAAGACCCGAAATGGCAAACCATATATCTTTGTTAATTTCGGAGATTGGCGCGGTAATATCTTTAAAAT
ATCAATATGGAGTGAAGGCATTAGCGCTTTACCTTCAAAACCCGATGCCTCATGGATAGGGAAATGGATT
AGTGTAATCGGCCTTATGGAACCGCCTTACGTTAGCGGGAAATACAAATATTCACATATCTCAATTACAG
TAACGACTATCGGTCAAATGACCGTTCTTTCAGAACCAGATGCCCGCTGGCGTCTTGCTGGGCCAAACGA
AAGTCGACAAACATTAACTTCTACTAGCAGTAATCAGGAAGCCTTGGAGCGCATTAAGAGTAAGAGCACC
ACTTCAACTCCTATGCCCATGAACACTAACGCCACAACTGCAAATCAGGCAATCCTTAACAAGTTACGGG
CTTCTACGCAAACTGTAGCGGCAGCAAGAGCGCAAACTCAGCATGTAGTACCTAATAAATCATCAACGCA
TTATGTGGCACCGACGGGAACATCAGCTTCGCAGCCAGTTCAAAATATTCCGAGCCCTGCTAGTACCTCA
AAGCAGCAAACCTCTCAAAAAAATATAGTTACAAAGATTTTGAAATGGCTTTTTGGATGATTGGTACTTG
TAAAGAACAAGCGCAATTTCAGTGGCCGTATCACTTGCGCTTGAGGTGCCTGCGGGTATGATCTTGCGAC
ATACACCACTAAAACGAATTCGTGGCGGCACTTTTAGCCTGCCCCTGTGTTTTCCCGAGGATTTACCGCA
ATAACTAGCATAACCCCTTGGGGCCTCTAAACGGGTCTTGAGGGGTTTTTTGCTGAAACCTCAGGCATTT
GAGAAGCACACGGTCACACTGCTTCCGGTAGTCAATAAACCGGTAAACCAGCAATAGACATAAGCGGCTA
TTTAACGACCCTGCCCTGAACCGACGACCGGGTCGAATTTGCTTTCGAATTTCTGCCATTCATCCGCTTA
TTATCACTTATTCAGGCGTAGCACCAGGCGTTTAAGGGCACCAATAACTGCCTTAAAAAAATTACGCCCC
GCCCTGCCACTCATCGCAATACTGTTGTAATTCATTTAACATTCTGCCGACATGGAAGCCATCACAGACG
GCATGATGAACCTGAATCGCCAGCGGCATCAGCACCTTGTCGCCTTGCGTATAATATTTGCCCATAGTGA
AAACGGGGGCGAAGAAGTTGTCCATATTGGCCACGTTTAAATCAAAACTGGTGAAACTCACCCAGGGATT
GGCTGAGACGAAAAACATATTCTCAATAAACCCTTTAGGGAAATAGGCCAGGTTTTCACCGTAACACGCC
ACATCTTGCGAATATATGTGTAGAAACTGCCGGAAATCGTCGTGGTATTCACTCCAGAGCGATGAAAACG
TTTCAGTTTGCTCATGGAAAACGGTGTAACAAGGGTGAACACTATCCCATATCACCAGCTCACCGTCTTT
CATCGCCATACGGAACTCTGGATGAGCATTCATCAGGCGGGCAAGAATGTGAATAAAGGCCGGATAAAAC
TTGTGCTTATTTTTCTTTACGGTCTTTAAAAAGGCCGTAATATCCAGCTGAACGGTCTGGTTATAGGTAC
ATTGAGCAACTGACTGAAATGCCTCAAAATGTTCTTTACGATGCCATTGGGATATATCAACGGTGGTATA
TCCAGTGATTTTTTTCTCCATTTTAGCTTCCTTAGCTCCTGAAAATCTCGATAACTCAAAAAATACGCCC
GGTAGTGATCTTATTTCATTATGGTGAAAGTTGGAACCTCTTACGTGCCGATCAACGTCTCATTTTCGCC
AAAAGTTGGCCCAGGGCTTCCCGGTATCAACAGGGACACCAGGATTTATTTATTCTGCGAAGTGATCTTC
CGTCACAGGTATTTATTCGGCGCAAAGTGCGTCGGGTGATGCTGCCAACTTACTGATTTAGTGTATGATG
GTGTTTTTGAGGTGCTCCAGTGGCTTCTGTTTCTATCAGCTGTCCCTCCTGTTCAGCTACTGACGGGGTG
GTGCGTAACGGCAAAAGCACCGCCGGACATCAGCGCTAGCGGAGTGTATACTGGCTTACTATGTTGGCAC
TGATGAGGGTGTCAGTGAAGTGCTTCATGTGGCAGGAGAAAAAAGGCTGCACCGGTGCGTCAGCAGAATA
TGTGATACAGGATATATTCCGCTTCCTCGCTCACTGACTCGCTACGCTCGGTCGTTCGACTGCGGCGAGC
GGAAATGGCTTACGAACGGGGCGGAGATTTCCTGGAAGATGCCAGGAAGATACTTAACAGGGAAGTGAGA
GGGCCGCGGCAAAGCCGTTTTTCCATAGGCTCCGCCCCCCTGACAAGCATCACGAAATCTGACGCTCAAA
TCAGTGGTGGCGAAACCCGACAGGACTATAAAGATACCAGGCGTTTCCCCCTGGCGGCTCCCTCGTGCGC
TCTCCTGTTCCTGCCTTTCGGTTTACCGGTGTCATTCCGCTGTTATGGCCGCGTTTGTCTCATTCCACGC
CTGACACTCAGTTCCGGGTAGGCAGTTCGCTCCAAGCTGGACTGTATGCACGAACCCCCCGTTCAGTCCG
ACCGCTGCGCCTTATCCGGTAACTATCGTCTTGAGTCCAACCCGGAAAGACATGCAAAAGCACCACTGGC
AGCAGCCACTGGTAATTGATTTAGAGGAGTTAGTCTTGAAGTCATGCGCCGGTTAAGGCTAAACTGAAAG
GACAAGTTTTGGTGACTGCGCTCCTCCAAGCCAGTTACCTCGGTTCAAAGAGTTGGTAG
